>Addgene plasmid #91635 | pPN106 | addgene full sequence | sequence record 180348 | Addgene NGS Result
GAGGGCCTATTTCCCATGATTCCTTCATATTTGCATATACGATACAAGGCTGTTAGAGAGATAATTGGAA
TTAATTTGACTGTAAACACAAAGATATTAGTACAAAATACGTGACGTAGAAAGTAATAATTTCTTGGGTA
GTTTGCAGTTTTAAAATTATGTTTTAAAATGGACTATCATATGCTTACCGTAACTTGAAAGTATTTCGAT
TTCTTGGCTTTATATATCTTGTGGAAAGGACGAAACACCGTTTCGGAACTCTTCCATAGTGTTTTAGAGC
TAGAAATAGCAAGTTAAAATAAGGCTAGTCCGTTATCAACTTGAAAAAGTGGCACCGAGTCGGTGCTTTT
TTAAGCTTGGCGTAATCATGGTCATAGCTGTTTCCTGTGTGAAATTGTTATCCGCTCACAATTCCACACA
ACATACGAGCCGGAAGCATAAAGTGTAAAGCCTGGGGTGCCTAATGAGTGAGCTAACTCACATTAATTGC
GTTGCGCTCACTGCCCGCTTTCCAGTCGGGAAACCTGTCGTGCCAGCTGCATTAATGAATCGGCCAACGC
GCGGGGAGAGGCGGTTTGCGTATTGGGCGCTCTTCCGCTTCCTCGCTCACTGACTCGCTGCGCTCGGTCG
TTCGGCTGCGGCGAGCGGTATCAGCTCACTCAAAGGCGGTAATACGGTTATCCACAGAATCAGGGGATAA
CGCAGGAAAGAACATGTGAGCAAAAGGCCAGCAAAAGGCCAGGAACCGTAAAAAGGCCGCGTTGCTGGCG
TTTTTCCATAGGCTCCGCCCCCCTGACGAGCATCACAAAAATCGACGCTCAAGTCAGAGGTGGCGAAACC
CGACAGGACTATAAAGATACCAGGCGTTTCCCCCTGGAAGCTCCCTCGTGCGCTCTCCTGTTCCGACCCT
GCCGCTTACCGGATACCTGTCCGCCTTTCTCCCTTCGGGAAGCGTGGCGCTTTCTCATAGCTCACGCTGT
AGGTATCTCAGTTCGGTGTAGGTCGTTCGCTCCAAGCTGGGCTGTGTGCACGAACCCCCCGTTCAGCCCG
ACCGCTGCGCCTTATCCGGTAACTATCGTCTTGAGTCCAACCCGGTAAGACACGACTTATCGCCACTGGC
AGCAGCCACTGGTAACAGGATTAGCAGAGCGAGGTATGTAGGCGGTGCTACAGAGTTCTTGAAGTGGTGG
CCTAACTACGGCTACACTAGAAGAACAGTATTTGGTATCTGCGCTCTGCTGAAGCCAGTTACCTTCGGAA
AAAGAGTTGGTAGCTCTTGATCCGGCAAACAAACCACCGCTGGTAGCGGTGGTTTTTTTGTTTGCAAGCA
GCAGATTACGCGCAGAAAAAAAGGATCTCAAGAAGATCCTTTGATCTTTTCTACGGGGTCTGACGCTCAG
TGGAACGAAAACTCACGTTAAGGGATTTTGGTCATGAGATTATCAAAAAGGATCTTCACCTAGATCCTTT
TAAATTAAAAATGAAGTTTTAAATCAATCTAAAGTATATATGAGTAAACTTGGTCTGACAGTTACCAATG
CTTAATCAGTGAGGCACCTATCTCAGCGATCTGTCTATTTCGTTCATCCATAGTTGCCTGACTCCCCGTC
GTGTAGATAACTACGATACGGGAGGGCTTACCATCTGGCCCCAGTGCTGCAATGATACCGCGAGACCCAC
GCTCACCGGCTCCAGATTTATCAGCAATAAACCAGCCAGCCGGAAGGGCCGAGCGCAGAAGTGGTCCTGC
AACTTTATCCGCCTCCATCCAGTCTATTAATTGTTGCCGGGAAGCTAGAGTAAGTAGTTCGCCAGTTAAT
AGTTTGCGCAACGTTGTTGCCATTGCTACAGGCATCGTGGTGTCACGCTCGTCGTTTGGTATGGCTTCAT
TCAGCTCCGGTTCCCAACGATCAAGGCGAGTTACATGATCCCCCATGTTGTGCAAAAAAGCGGTTAGCTC
CTTCGGTCCTCCGATCGTTGTCAGAAGTAAGTTGGCCGCAGTGTTATCACTCATGGTTATGGCAGCACTG
CATAATTCTCTTACTGTCATGCCATCCGTAAGATGCTTTTCTGTGACTGGTGAGTACTCAACCAAGTCAT
TCTGAGAATAGTGTATGCGGCGACCGAGTTGCTCTTGCCCGGCGTCAATACGGGATAATACCGCGCCACA
TAGCAGAACTTTAAAAGTGCTCATCATTGGAAAACGTTCTTCGGGGCGAAAACTCTCAAGGATCTTACCG
CTGTTGAGATCCAGTTCGATGTAACCCACTCGTGCACCCAACTGATCTTCAGCATCTTTTACTTTCACCA
GCGTTTCTGGGTGAGCAAAAACAGGAAGGCAAAATGCCGCAAAAAAGGGAATAAGGGCGACACGGAAATG
TTGAATACTCATACTCTTCCTTTTTCAATATTATTGAAGCATTTATCAGGGTTATTGTCTCATGAGCGGA
TACATATTTGAATGTATTTAGAAAAATAAACAAATAGGGGTTCCGCGCACATTTCCCCGAAAAGTGCCAC
CTGACGTCTAAGAAACCATTATTATCATGACATTAACCTATAAAAATAGGCGTATCACGAGGCCCTTTCG
TCTCGCGCGTTTCGGTGATGACGGTGAAAACCTCTGACACATGCAGCTCCCGGAGACGGTCACAGCTTGT
CTGTAAGCGGATGCCGGGAGCAGACAAGCCCGTCAGGGCGCGTCAGCGGGTGTTGGCGGGTGTCGGGGCT
GGCTTAACTATGCGGCATCAGAGCAGATTGTACTGAGAGTGCACCATATGCGGTGTGAAATACCGCACAG
ATGCGTAAGGAGAAAATACCGCATCAGGCGCCATTCGCCATTCAGGCTGCGCAACTGTTGGGAAGGGCGA
TCGGTGCGGGCCTCTTCGCTATTACGCCAGCTGGCGAAAGGGGGATGTGCTGCAAGGCGATTAAGTTGGG
TAACGCCAGGGTTTTCCCAGTCACGACGTTGTAAAACGACGGCCAGTGAATTCGAGCTCGGTACCCGGGG
ATCCGTTAATTAA
Features (pLannotate 1.2.2; 13 found; start..end, strand, type, name):
      1..241     +  promoter       U6 promoter: RNA polymerase III promoter for human U6 snRNA
    271..346     +  misc_RNA       gRNA scaffold: guide RNA scaffold for the Streptococcus pyogenes CRISPR/Cas9 system
    395..411     -  protein_bind   lac operator: The lac repressor binds to the lac operator to inhibit transcription in E. coli. This inhibition can be relieved by adding lactose or isopropyl-β-D-thiogalactopyranoside (IPTG). lac repressor encoded by lacI
    419..449     -  promoter       lac promoter: promoter for the E. coli lac operon
    464..485     -  protein_bind   CAP binding site: CAP binding activates transcription in the presence of cAMP. E. coli catabolite activator protein
    498..590     -  CDS            lacI (fragment): lac repressor; lacI; The lac repressor binds to the lac operator to inhibit transcription in E. coli. This inhibition can be relieved by adding lactose or isopropyl-β-D-thiogalactopyranoside (IPTG).
    773..1361    -  rep_origin     ori: high-copy-number ColE1/pMB1/pBR322/pUC origin of replication
   1532..2392    -  CDS            AmpR: β-lactamase; bla; confers resistance to ampicillin, carbenicillin, and related antibiotics
   2393..2497    -  promoter       AmpR promoter: bla
   2592..2627    +  CDS            rop (fragment): Rop protein, which maintains plasmids at low copy number; rop
   2729..2828    +  misc_feature   bom (fragment): basis of mobility region from pBR322
   2834..2991    -  CDS            lacZα (fragment): LacZα fragment of β-galactosidase; lacZ fragment
   2988..3014    +  misc_feature   MCS (fragment): pUC18/19 multiple cloning site
