[The description below was written by a language model from this plasmid's Addgene catalogue record and pLannotate feature annotations shown in this document.]
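Description:
pPN106 is a small (about 3.0 kb) CRISPR guide RNA expression plasmid built on a pUC19 backbone carrying a human U6 promoter. It is propagated in E. coli as a high-copy plasmid through the ColE1/pUC-type origin of replication and selected with ampicillin via the β-lactamase (AmpR) gene and its native promoter. The remaining annotated elements are fragments of lacZα, the pUC multiple cloning site, lacI, rop and bom, plus the lac promoter, operator and CAP binding site. They are leftovers of the pUC19 backbone and play no role in the function of the guide cassette.

The payload is a single sgRNA transcription unit. The RNA polymerase III U6 promoter drives a roughly 20-nucleotide spacer directed against human KDM4A, which encodes a histone lysine demethylase also known as JMJD2A or JHDM3A. The spacer is fused directly to the Streptococcus pyogenes Cas9 guide RNA scaffold. It was inserted between two BbsI sites that were destroyed during cloning, the usual arrangement for oligo-based guide insertion, and it occupies the short unannotated gap between the promoter and the scaffold in the feature table.

The plasmid encodes no Cas9, no mammalian selection marker and no reporter, so the nuclease must be supplied separately, for example from a co-delivered plasmid or a Cas9-expressing cell line. The record gives its purpose as expressing an sgRNA targeting human KDM4A. The associated publication places it within a scaled framework for CRISPR editing of human pluripotent stem cells to study genes relevant to psychiatric disease.
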