Addgene plasmid #91635: pPN106
Purpose: Express sgRNA targeting human KDM4A
Depositing lab: Lindy Barrett. Depositing organization: Broad Institute. Publication: A Scaled Framework for CRISPR Editing of Human Pluripotent Stem Cells to Study Psychiatric Disease. Hazelbaker DZ, Beccard A, Bara AM, Dabkowski N, Messana A, Mazzucato P, Lam D, Manning D, Eggan K, Barrett LE. Stem Cell Reports. 2017 Oct 10;9(4):1315-1327. doi: 10.1016/j.stemcr.2017.09.006. PubMed 29020615.
Backbone
  Vector backbone: pUC19-U6 promoter
  Vector type: CRISPR
Growth in bacteria
  Bacterial resistance: Ampicillin, 100 μg/mL
  Growth temperature: 37°C
  Growth strain: DH5alpha
  Copy number: High Copy
Gene/Insert
  Gene/Insert name: KDM4A (alt name: NM_014663.2)
  gRNA/shRNA sequence: TTTCGGAACTCTTCCATAGT
  Species: H. sapiens (human)
  Insert size (bp): 21
  Entrez Gene: KDM4A (a.k.a. JHDM3A, JMJD2, JMJD2A, TDRD14A)
  Promoter: U6
  Cloning method: Restriction Enzyme; 5′ cloning site BbsI (destroyed during cloning); 3′ cloning site BbsI (destroyed during cloning)
  Sequencing primers: 5′ M13F (-21)
Terms and licenses: Academic/Nonprofit Terms; Industry Terms: Not Available to Industry
How to cite: pPN106 was a gift from Lindy Barrett (Addgene plasmid # 91635 ; http://n2t.net/addgene:91635 ; RRID:Addgene_91635)
